Addgene plasmid #74143: AAV-hSyn-FlicR1
Purpose: Express FlicR1 preferentially in neurons
Depositing lab: Robert Campbell. Depositing organization: University of Alberta. Publication: A Bright and Fast Red Fluorescent Protein Voltage Indicator That Reports Neuronal Activity in Organotypic Brain Slices. Abdelfattah AS, Farhi SL, Zhao Y, Brinks D, Zou P, Ruangkittisakul A, Platisa J, Pieribone VA, Ballanyi K, Cohen AE, Campbell RE. J Neurosci. 2016 Feb 24;36(8):2458-72. doi: 10.1523/JNEUROSCI.3484-15.2016. PubMed 26911693.
Backbone
  Vector backbone: pAAV
  Backbone size w/o insert (bp): 4557
  Total vector size (bp): 6018
  Vector type: Mammalian Expression, AAV
Growth in bacteria
  Bacterial resistance: Ampicillin, 100 μg/mL
  Growth temperature: 37°C
  Growth strain: NEB Stable
  Copy number: High Copy
Gene/Insert
  Gene/Insert name: FlicR1 (alt name: Fluorescent indicator for voltage imaging Red)
  Species: Synthetic
  Insert size (bp): 1461
  Promoter: hSyn
  Cloning method: Restriction Enzyme; 5′ cloning site BamHI (not destroyed); 3′ cloning site HindIII (not destroyed)
  Sequencing primers: 5′ GAGGAGTCGTGTCGTGCC; 3′ CATAGCGTAAAAGGAGCAACA
Terms and licenses: Academic/Nonprofit Terms; Industry Terms: Not Available to Industry
How to cite: AAV-hSyn-FlicR1 was a gift from Robert Campbell (Addgene plasmid # 74143 ; http://n2t.net/addgene:74143 ; RRID:Addgene_74143)
