[The description below was written by a language model from this plasmid's Addgene catalogue record and pLannotate feature annotations shown in this document.]
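Description:
AAV-hSyn-FlicR1 is a 6,018 bp adeno-associated virus transfer plasmid built on a pAAV backbone for expressing the red fluorescent voltage indicator FlicR1 preferentially in neurons. It is maintained in E. coli as a high-copy plasmid through a ColE1/pUC-type origin and selected with ampicillin via the β-lactamase gene. An f1 phage origin is also present, along with short remnants of lac regulatory elements, lacZα and a pBluescript polylinker that are leftovers of the cloning backbone rather than functional parts of the payload. The record lists a recombination-deficient growth strain, a common choice for plasmids carrying repeat-rich ITRs.

The expression cassette lies between two AAV2 inverted terminal repeats, which are the cis elements required for replication and packaging of the intervening DNA into recombinant AAV particles when helper functions are supplied in trans. Within them, the human synapsin I (hSyn) promoter drives the synthetic 1,461 bp FlicR1 (Fluorescent indicator for voltage imaging Red) coding sequence, cloned between BamHI and HindIII sites that remain intact. The automated annotation does not recognise FlicR1 itself. It labels part of the insert region as a HyPerRed fragment, which most likely reflects sequence similarity between the red fluorescent protein domains of the two sensors and not the presence of a peroxide indicator. Downstream, a WPRE enhances transcript stability and expression, and an SV40 polyadenylation signal terminates the message.

The plasmid can be transfected directly into mammalian cells or used to produce AAV for neuronal delivery. The associated publication describes optical reporting of neuronal electrical activity, including in organotypic brain slices.
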