Features (pLannotate 1.2.2; 18 found; start..end, strand, type, name):
      1..122     +  rep_origin     RSF ori (fragment): Plasmids containing the RSF 1030 origin of replication can be propagated in E. coli cells that contain additional plasmids with compatible origins.
    124..216     +  CDS            lacI (fragment): lac repressor; lacI; The lac repressor binds to the lac operator to inhibit transcription in E. coli. This inhibition can be relieved by adding lactose or isopropyl-β-D-thiogalactopyranoside (IPTG).
    229..250     +  protein_bind   CAP binding site: CAP binding activates transcription in the presence of cAMP. E. coli catabolite activator protein
    265..295     +  promoter       lac promoter: promoter for the E. coli lac operon
    303..319     +  protein_bind   lac operator: The lac repressor binds to the lac operator to inhibit transcription in E. coli. This inhibition can be relieved by adding lactose or isopropyl-β-D-thiogalactopyranoside (IPTG). lac repressor encoded by lacI
    380..510     -  repeat_region  AAV2 ITR (fragment): inverted terminal repeat of adeno-associated virus serotype 2 inverted
    592..1038    +  promoter       hSyn promoter: human synapsin I promoter; confers neuron-specific expression (Kügler et al., 2003)
   1780..2506    +  CDS            HyPerRed (fragment): red fluorescent genetically encoded indicator for H2O2 ()
   2528..3116    +  misc_feature   WPRE: woodchuck hepatitis virus posttranscriptional regulatory element
   3117..3136    +  misc_feature   MCS (fragment): pBluescript multiple cloning site
   3165..3286    -  polyA_signal   SV40 poly(A) signal: SV40 polyadenylation signal
   3309..3377    -  CDS            large T antigen (fragment): large T antigen from SV40 (simian virus 40)
   3448..3578    +  repeat_region  AAV2 ITR (fragment): inverted terminal repeat of adeno-associated virus serotype 2 inverted
   3592..3749    +  CDS            lacZα (fragment): LacZα fragment of β-galactosidase; lacZ fragment
   3754..4182    +  rep_origin     f1 ori (sequence partly withheld): f1 bacteriophage origin of replication; arrow indicates direction of (+) strand synthesis
   4235..4339    +  promoter       AmpR promoter: bla
   4340..5200    +  CDS            AmpR: β-lactamase; bla; confers resistance to ampicillin, carbenicillin, and related antibiotics
   5371..5959    +  rep_origin     ori: high-copy-number ColE1/pMB1/pBR322/pUC origin of replication
>Addgene plasmid #74143 | AAV-hSyn-FlicR1 | depositor full sequence | sequence record 142435 | AAV-hSyn-FlicR1 sequence 6018 bps
GTTCTTTCCTGCGTTATCCCCTGATTCTGTGGATAACCGTATTACCGCCTTTGAGTGAGCTGATACCGCT
CGCCGCAGCCGAACGACCGAGCGCAGCGAGTCAGTGAGCGAGGAAGCGGAAGAGCGCCCAATACGCAAAC
CGCCTCTCCCCGCGCGTTGGCCGATTCATTAATGCAGCTGGCACGACAGGTTTCCCGACTGGAAAGCGGG
CAGTGAGCGCAACGCAATTAATGTGAGTTAGCTCACTCATTAGGCACCCCAGGCTTTACACTTTATGCTT
CCGGCTCGTATGTTGTGTGGAATTGTGAGCGGATAACAATTTCACACAGGAAACAGCTATGACCATGATT
ACGCCAGATTTAATTAAGGCCTTAATTAGGCTGCGCGCTCGCTCGCTCACTGAGGCCGCCCGGGCAAAGC
CCGGGCGTCGGGCGACCTTTGGTCGCCCGGCCTCAGTGAGCGAGCGAGCGCGCAGAGAGGGAGTGGCCAA
CTCCATCACTAGGGGTTCCTTGTAGTTAATGATTAACCCGCCATGCTACTTATCTACGTAGCCATGCTCT
AGGAAGATCTCTGCAGAGGGCCCTGCGTATGAGTGCAAGTGGGTTTTAGGACCAGGATGAGGCGGGGTGG
GGGTGCCTACCTGACGACCGACCCCACCCACTGGACAAGCACCCAACCCCCATTCCCCAAATTGCGCATC
CCCTATCAGAGAGGGGGAGGGGAAACAGGATGCGGCGAGGCGCGTGCGCACTGCCAGCTTCAGCACCGCG
GACAGTGCCTTCGCCCCCGCCTGGCGGCGCGCGCCACCGCCGCCTCAGCACTGAAGGCGCGCTGACGTCA
CTCGCCGGTCCCCCGCAAACTCCCCTTCCCGGCCACCTTGGTCGCGTCCGCGCCGCCGCCGGCCCAGCCG
GACCGCACCACGCGAGGCGCGAGATAGGGGGGCACGGGCGCGACCATCTGCGCTGCGGCGCCGGCGACTC
AGCGCTGCCTCAGTCTGCGGTGGGCAGCGGAGGAGTCGTGTCGTGCCTGAGAGCGCAGTCGAATTCGGGG
ATCCACCATGGAGGGATTCGACGGTTCAGATTTTAGTCCTCCAGCTGATTTAGTTGGCGTTGGCGGTGCA
GTCATGCGGAACGTCGTTGACGTCACGATAAATGGTGACGTCACTGCTCCGCCGAAAGCAGCGCCAAGAA
AAAGTGAATCGGTAAAGAAAGTTCATTGGAATGATGTAGACCAAGGACCGAGTGAAAAACCAGAGACAAG
ACAGGAGGAACGAATAGATATACCCGAGATTTCAGGTCTATGGTGGGGCGAGAATGAACATGGAGTGGGC
GGTGGGAGAATGGAGATACCTACTACTGGTGTAGGTCGCGTCCAGTTTCGTGTCCGAGCAGTGATTGATC
ATCTAGGGATGCGAGCCTTTGGAGTCTTCCTAATTCTCTTGGACATCATCCTCATGATCATTGATCTCAG
TCTTCCAGGAAAAAGTGAATCTTCACAATCCTTTTATGACGGGTTGGCTTTGGCTCTTTCTTGTTATTTC
ATGCTGGATTTAGGATTAAGGATATTTGCCTACGGGCCCAAGAATTTCTTCACCAACCCCTGGGAGGTTG
CTGATGGCTTGATTATCGTTGTCACATTCGTCGTCACGATATTTTACACTGTGTTAGATGAATACTTTCA
AGAAACAGGAGCCGATGGTTTGGGGCAGTTGGTTGTGTTGGCCCGTTTGCTGCGTGTGGTTCGATTAGCA
AGAATATTTTATTCCCATCAACAAAGGGTGGTTTCCGAGCGGATGTACCCCGAGGACGGCGTCCTGAAGA
GCGAGATCAAGAAGGGGCTGAGGCTGAAGGACGGCGGCCACTACGCCGCCGTGGTCAAGACCACCTACAA
GGCCAAGAAGCCCGTGCAGCTGCCCGGCGCCTACATCGTCGACATCAAGTTGGACATCGTGTCCCACAAC
GAGGACTACACCATCGTGGAACAGTGCGAACGCGCCGAGGGCCGCCACTCCACCGGCGGCATGGACGAGC
TGTACAAGGGAGGTACAGGCGGGAGTCTGGTGAGCAAGGGCGAGGAGGTTAACAAGGCCATCATCAAGGA
GTTCATGCGCTTCAAGGTGCACATGGAGGGCTCCGTGAACGGCCACGAGTTCGAGATCGAGGGCGAGGGC
GAGGGCCGCCCCTACGAGGCCTTTCAGACCGCTAAGCTGAAGGTGACCAAGGGTGGCCCCCTGCCCTTCG
CCTGGGACATCCTGTCCCCTCAGTTCATGTACGGCTCCAAGGCCTACATTAAGCACCCAGCCGACATCCC
CGACTACTTCAAGCTGTCCTTCCCCGAGGGCTTCAGGTGGGAGCGCGTGATGAACTTCGAGGACGGCGGC
ATTATTCACGTTAACCAGGACTCCTCCCTGCAGGACGGCGTATTCATCTACAAGGTGAAGCTGCGCGGCA
CCAACTTCCCCCCCGACGGCCCCGTAATGCAGAAGAAGACCATGGGCTGGGAGGCTACGCGTTGAAAGCT
TATCGATAATCAACCTCTGGATTACAAAATTTGTGAAAGATTGACTGGTATTCTTAACTATGTTGCTCCT
TTTACGCTATGTGGATACGCTGCTTTAATGCCTTTGTATCATGCTATTGCTTCCCGTATGGCTTTCATTT
TCTCCTCCTTGTATAAATCCTGGTTGCTGTCTCTTTATGAGGAGTTGTGGCCCGTTGTCAGGCAACGTGG
CGTGGTGTGCACTGTGTTTGCTGACGCAACCCCCACTGGTTGGGGCATTGCCACCACCTGTCAGCTCCTT
TCCGGGACTTTCGCTTTCCCCCTCCCTATTGCCACGGCGGAACTCATCGCCGCCTGCCTTGCCCGCTGCT
GGACAGGGGCTCGGCTGTTGGGCACTGACAATTCCGTGGTGTTGTCGGGGAAATCATCGTCCTTTCCTTG
GCTGCTCGCCTGTGTTGCCACCTGGATTCTGCGCGGGACGTCCTTCTGCTACGTCCCTTCGGCCCTCAAT
CCAGCGGACCTTCCTTCCCGCGGCCTGCTGCCGGCTCTGCGGCCTCTTCCGCGTCTTCGCCTTCGCCCTC
AGACGAGTCGGATCTCCCTTTGGGCCGCCTCCCCGCATCGATACCGTCGACCTCGACCCGGGCGGCCGCT
TCGAGCAGACATGATAAGATACATTGATGAGTTTGGACAAACCACAACTAGAATGCAGTGAAAAAAATGC
TTTATTTGTGAAATTTGTGATGCTATTGCTTTATTTGTAACCATTATAAGCTGCAATAAACAAGTTAACA
ACAACAATTGCATTCATTTTATGTTTCAGGTTCAGGGGGAGATGTGGGAGGTTTTTTAAAGCAAGTAAAA
CCTCTACAAATGTGGTAAAATCGATAAGGATCTTCCTAGAGCATGGCTACGTAGATAAGTAGCATGGCGG
GTTAATCATTAACTACAAGGAACCCCTAGTGATGGAGTTGGCCACTCCCTCTCTGCGCGCTCGCTCGCTC
ACTGAGGCCGGGCGACCAAAGGTCGCCCGACGCCCGGGCTTTGCCCGGGCGGCCTCAGTGAGCGAGCGAG
CGCGCAGCCTTAATTAACCTAATTCACTGGCCGTCGTTTTACAACGTCGTGACTGGGAAAACCCTGGCGT
TACCCAACTTAATCGCCTTGCAGCACATCCCCCTTTCGCCAGCTGGCGTAATAGCGAAGAGGCCCGCACC
GATCGCCCTTCCCAACAGTTGCGCAGCCTGAATGGCGAATGGG
[124 nt withheld, positions 3754-3877]
C
[91 nt withheld, positions 3879-3969]
A
[49 nt withheld, positions 3971-4019]
CCTTTGACGTTGGAGTCCACGTTCTTT
[37 nt withheld, positions 4047-4083]
ACCCTATCTCGGTCTATTCTTTTGATTTATAAGGGATTTTGCCGATTTCGGCCTATTGGTTAAAAAATGA
GCTGATTTAACAAAAATTTAACGCGAATTTTAACAAAATATTAACGCTTACAATTTAGGTGGCACTTTTC
GGGGAAATGTGCGCGGAACCCCTATTTGTTTATTTTTCTAAATACATTCAAATATGTATCCGCTCATGAG
ACAATAACCCTGATAAATGCTTCAATAATATTGAAAAAGGAAGAGTATGAGTATTCAACATTTCCGTGTC
GCCCTTATTCCCTTTTTTGCGGCATTTTGCCTTCCTGTTTTTGCTCACCCAGAAACGCTGGTGAAAGTAA
AAGATGCTGAAGATCAGTTGGGTGCACGAGTGGGTTACATCGAACTGGATCTCAACAGCGGTAAGATCCT
TGAGAGTTTTCGCCCCGAAGAACGTTTTCCAATGATGAGCACTTTTAAAGTTCTGCTATGTGGCGCGGTA
TTATCCCGTATTGACGCCGGGCAAGAGCAACTCGGTCGCCGCATACACTATTCTCAGAATGACTTGGTTG
AGTACTCACCAGTCACAGAAAAGCATCTTACGGATGGCATGACAGTAAGAGAATTATGCAGTGCTGCCAT
AACCATGAGTGATAACACTGCGGCCAACTTACTTCTGACAACGATCGGAGGACCGAAGGAGCTAACCGCT
TTTTTGCACAACATGGGGGATCATGTAACTCGCCTTGATCGTTGGGAACCGGAGCTGAATGAAGCCATAC
CAAACGACGAGCGTGACACCACGATGCCTGTAGCAATGGCAACAACGTTGCGCAAACTATTAACTGGCGA
ACTACTTACTCTAGCTTCCCGGCAACAATTAATAGACTGGATGGAGGCGGATAAAGTTGCAGGACCACTT
CTGCGCTCGGCCCTTCCGGCTGGCTGGTTTATTGCTGATAAATCTGGAGCCGGTGAGCGTGGGTCTCGCG
GTATCATTGCAGCACTGGGGCCAGATGGTAAGCCCTCCCGTATCGTAGTTATCTACACGACGGGGAGTCA
GGCAACTATGGATGAACGAAATAGACAGATCGCTGAGATAGGTGCCTCACTGATTAAGCATTGGTAACTG
TCAGACCAAGTTTACTCATATATACTTTAGATTGATTTAAAACTTCATTTTTAATTTAAAAGGATCTAGG
TGAAGATCCTTTTTGATAATCTCATGACCAAAATCCCTTAACGTGAGTTTTCGTTCCACTGAGCGTCAGA
CCCCGTAGAAAAGATCAAAGGATCTTCTTGAGATCCTTTTTTTCTGCGCGTAATCTGCTGCTTGCAAACA
AAAAAACCACCGCTACCAGCGGTGGTTTGTTTGCCGGATCAAGAGCTACCAACTCTTTTTCCGAAGGTAA
CTGGCTTCAGCAGAGCGCAGATACCAAATACTGTTCTTCTAGTGTAGCCGTAGTTAGGCCACCACTTCAA
GAACTCTGTAGCACCGCCTACATACCTCGCTCTGCTAATCCTGTTACCAGTGGCTGCTGCCAGTGGCGAT
AAGTCGTGTCTTACCGGGTTGGACTCAAGACGATAGTTACCGGATAAGGCGCAGCGGTCGGGCTGAACGG
GGGGTTCGTGCACACAGCCCAGCTTGGAGCGAACGACCTACACCGAACTGAGATACCTACAGCGTGAGCT
ATGAGAAAGCGCCACGCTTCCCGAAGGGAGAAAGGCGGACAGGTATCCGGTAAGCGGCAGGGTCGGAACA
GGAGAGCGCACGAGGGAGCTTCCAGGGGGAAACGCCTGGTATCTTTATAGTCCTGTCGGGTTTCGCCACC
TCTGACTTGAGCGTCGATTTTTGTGATGCTCGTCAGGGGGGCGGAGCCTATGGAAAAACGCCAGCAACGC
GGCCTTTTTACGGTTCCTGGCCTTTTGCTGGCCTTTTGCTCACAT
