>Addgene plasmid #74143 | AAV-hSyn-FlicR1 | addgene partial sequence | sequence record 142394 | pMH4-5 5'-gactcagcgctgcctcagtctg-3'
ATTCGGGGATCCACCATGGAGGGATTCGACGGTTCAGATTTTAGTCCTCCAGCTGATTTAGTTGGCGTTG
GCGGTGCAGTCATGCGGAACGTCGTTGACGTCACGATAAATGGTGACGTCACTGCTCCGCCGAAAGCAGC
GCCAAGAAAAAGTGAATCGGTAAAGAAAGTTCATTGGAATGATGTAGACCAAGGACCGAGTGAAAAACCA
GAGACAAGACAGGAGGAACGAATAGATATACCCGAGATTTCAGGTCTATGGTGGGGCGAGAATGAACATG
GAGTGGGCGGTGGGAGAATGGAGATACCTACTACTGGTGTAGGTCGCGTCCAGTTTCGTGTCCGAGCAGT
GATTGATCATCTAGGGATGCGAGCCTTTGGAGTCTTCCTAATTCTCTTGGACATCATCCTCATGATCATT
GATCTCAGTCTTCCAGGAAAAAGTGAATCTTCACAATCCTTTTATGACGGGTTGGCTTTGGCTCTTTCTT
GTTATTTCATGCTGGATTTAGGATTAAGGATATTTGCCTACGGGCCCAAGAATTTCTTCACCAACCCCTG
GGAGGTTGCTGATGGCTTGATTATCGTTGTCACATTCGTCGTCACGATATTTTACACTGTGTTAGATGAA
TACTTTCAAGAAACAGGAGCCGATGGTTTGGGGCAGTTGGTTGTGTTGGCCCGTTTGCTGCGTGTGGTTC
GATTAGCAAGAATATTTTATTCCCATCAACAA
