>Addgene plasmid #74143 | AAV-hSyn-FlicR1 | addgene partial sequence | sequence record 142433 | WPRE-R 5'-CATAGCGTAAAAGGAGCAACA-3'
ATCCAGAGGTTGATTATCGATAAGCTTTCAACGCGTAGCCTCCCAGCCCATGGTCTTCTTCTGCATTACG
GGGCCGTCGGGGGGGAAGTTGGTGCCGCGCAGCTTCACCTTGTAGATGAATACGCCGTCCTGCAGGGAGG
AGTCCTGGTTAACGTGAATAATGCCGCCGTCCTCGAAGTTCATCACGCGCTCCCACCTGAAGCCCTCGGG
GAAGGACAGCTTGAAGTAGTCGGGGATGTCGGCTGGGTGCTTAATGTAGGCCTTGGAGCCGTACATGAAC
TGAGGGGACAGGATGTCCCAGGCGAAGGGCAGGGGGCCACCCTTGGTCACCTTCAGCTTAGCGGTCTGAA
AGGCCTCGTAGGGGCGGCCCTCGCCCTCGCCCTCGATCTCGAACTCGTGGCCGTTCACGGAGCCCTCCAT
GTGCACCTTGAAGCGCATGAACTCCTTGATGATGGCCTTGTTAACCTCCTCGCCCTTGCTCACCAGACTC
CCGCCTGTACCTCCCTTGTACAGCTCGTCCATGCCGCCGGTGGAGTGGCGGCCCTCGGCGCGTTCGCACT
GTTCCACGATGGTGTAGTCCTCGTTGTGGGACACGATGTCCAACTTGATGTCGACGATGTAGGCGCCGGG
CAGCTGCACGGGCTTCTTGGCCTTGTAGGTGGTCTTGACCACGGCGGCGTAGTGGCCGCCGTCCTTCAGC
CTCAGCCCCTTCTTGATCTCGCTCTTCAGGACGCCGTCCTCGGG
